>Addgene plasmid #242701 | pLenti-shCHAC1 #2 | addgene full sequence | sequence record 487603 | Addgene NGS Result
TTGGGGTTGCGCCTTTTCCAAGGCAGCCCTGGGTTTGCGCAGGGACGCGGCTGCTCTGGGCGTGGTTCCG
GGAAACGCAGCGGCGCCGACCCTGGGTCTCGCACATTCTTCACGTCCGTTCGCAGCGTCACCCGGATCTT
CGCCGCTACCCTTGTGGGCCCCCCGGCGACGCTTCCTGCTCCGCCCCTAAGTCGGGAAGGTTCCTTGCGG
TTCGCGGCGTGCCGGACGTGACAAACGGAAGCCGCACGTCTCACTAGTACCCTCGCAGACGGACAGCGCC
AGGGAGCAATGGCAGCGCGCCGACCGCGATGGGCTGTGGCCAATAGCGGCTGCTCAGCAGGGCGCGCCGA
GAGCAGCGGCCGGGAAGGGGCGGTGCGGGAGGCGGGGTGTGGGGCGGTAGTGTGGGCCCTGTTCCTGCCC
GCGCGGTGTTCCGCATTCTGCAAGCCTCCGGAGCGCACGTCGGCAGTCGGCTCCCTCGTTGACCGAATCA
CCGACCTCTCTCCCCAGGGGGATCCACCGGAGCTTACCATGACCGAGTACAAGCCCACGGTGCGCCTCGC
CACCCGCGACGACGTCCCCAGGGCCGTACGCACCCTCGCCGCCGCGTTCGCCGACTACCCCGCCACGCGC
CACACCGTCGATCCGGACCGCCACATCGAGCGGGTCACCGAGCTGCAAGAACTCTTCCTCACGCGCGTCG
GGCTCGACATCGGCAAGGTGTGGGTCGCGGACGACGGCGCCGCGGTGGCGGTCTGGACCACGCCGGAGAG
CGTCGAAGCGGGGGCGGTGTTCGCCGAGATCGGCCCGCGCATGGCCGAGTTGAGCGGTTCCCGGCTGGCC
GCGCAGCAACAGATGGAAGGCCTCCTGGCGCCGCACCGGCCCAAGGAGCCCGCGTGGTTCCTGGCCACCG
TCGGCGTCTCGCCCGACCACCAGGGCAAGGGTCTGGGCAGCGCCGTCGTGCTCCCCGGAGTGGAGGCGGC
CGAGCGCGCCGGGGTGCCCGCCTTCCTGGAGACCTCCGCGCCCCGCAACCTCCCCTTCTACGAGCGGCTC
GGCTTCACCGTCACCGCCGACGTCGAGGTGCCCGAAGGACCGCGCACCTGGTGCATGACCCGCAAGCCCG
GTGCCTGACGCCCGCCCCACGACCCGCAGCGCCCGACCGAAAGGAGCGCACGACCCCATGCATCGGTACC
TTTAAGACCAATGACTTACAAGGCAGCTGTAGATCTTAGCCACTTTTTAAAAGAAAAGGGGGGACTGGAA
GGGCTAATTCACTCCCAACGAAGACAAGATCTGCTTTTTGCTTGTACTGGGTCTCTCTGGTTAGACCAGA
TCTGAGCCTGGGAGCTCTCTGGCTAACTAGGGAACCCACTGCTTAAGCCTCAATAAAGCTTGCCTTGAGT
GCTTCAAGTAGTGTGTGCCCGTCTGTTGTGTGACTCTGGTAACTAGAGATCCCTCAGACCCTTTTAGTCA
GTGTGGAAAATCTCTAGCAGTAGTAGTTCATGTCATCTTATTATTCAGTATTTATAACTTGCAAAGAAAT
GAATATCAGAGAGTGAGAGGAACTTGTTTATTGCAGCTTATAATGGTTACAAATAAAGCAATAGCATCAC
AAATTTCACAAATAAAGCATTTTTTTCACTGCATTCTAGTTGTGGTTTGTCCAAACTCATCAATGTATCT
TATCATGTCTGGCTCTAGCTATCCCGCCCCTAACTCCGCCCATCCCGCCCCTAACTCCGCCCAGTTCCGC
CCATTCTCCGCCCCATGGCTGACTAATTTTTTTTATTTATGCAGAGGCCGAGGCCGCCTCGGCCTCTGAG
CTATTCCAGAAGTAGTGAGGAGGCTTTTTTGGAGGCCTAGGGACGTACCCAATTCGCCCTATAGTGAGTC
GTATTACGCGCGCTCACTGGCCGTCGTTTTACAACGTCGTGACTGGGAAAACCCTGGCGTTACCCAACTT
AATCGCCTTGCAGCACATCCCCCTTTCGCCAGCTGGCGTAATAGCGAAGAGGCCCGCACCGATCGCCCTT
CCCAACAGTTGCGCAGCCTGAATGGCGAATGGG
[124 nt withheld, positions 2064-2187]
C
[91 nt withheld, positions 2189-2279]
A
[49 nt withheld, positions 2281-2329]
CCTTTGACGTTGGAGTCCACGTTCTTT
[37 nt withheld, positions 2357-2393]
ACCCTATCTCGGTCTATTCTTTTGATTTATAAGGGATTTTGCCGATTTCGGCCTATTGGTTAAAAAATGA
GCTGATTTAACAAAAATTTAACGCGAATTTTAACAAAATATTAACGCTTACAATTTAGGTGGCACTTTTC
GGGGAAATGTGCGCGGAACCCCTATTTGTTTATTTTTCTAAATACATTCAAATATGTATCCGCTCATGAG
ACAATAACCCTGATAAATGCTTCAATAATATTGAAAAAGGAAGAGTATGAGTATTCAACATTTCCGTGTC
GCCCTTATTCCCTTTTTTGCGGCATTTTGCCTTCCTGTTTTTGCTCACCCAGAAACGCTGGTGAAAGTAA
AAGATGCTGAAGATCAGTTGGGTGCACGAGTGGGTTACATCGAACTGGATCTCAACAGCGGTAAGATCCT
TGAGAGTTTTCGCCCCGAAGAACGTTTTCCAATGATGAGCACTTTTAAAGTTCTGCTATGTGGCGCGGTA
TTATCCCGTATTGACGCCGGGCAAGAGCAACTCGGTCGCCGCATACACTATTCTCAGAATGACTTGGTTG
AGTACTCACCAGTCACAGAAAAGCATCTTACGGATGGCATGACAGTAAGAGAATTATGCAGTGCTGCCAT
AACCATGAGTGATAACACTGCGGCCAACTTACTTCTGACAACGATCGGAGGACCGAAGGAGCTAACCGCT
TTTTTGCACAACATGGGGGATCATGTAACTCGCCTTGATCGTTGGGAACCGGAGCTGAATGAAGCCATAC
CAAACGACGAGCGTGACACCACGATGCCTGTAGCAATGGCAACAACGTTGCGCAAACTATTAACTGGCGA
ACTACTTACTCTAGCTTCCCGGCAACAATTAATAGACTGGATGGAGGCGGATAAAGTTGCAGGACCACTT
CTGCGCTCGGCCCTTCCGGCTGGCTGGTTTATTGCTGATAAATCTGGAGCCGGTGAGCGTGGGTCTCGCG
GTATCATTGCAGCACTGGGGCCAGATGGTAAGCCCTCCCGTATCGTAGTTATCTACACGACGGGGAGTCA
GGCAACTATGGATGAACGAAATAGACAGATCGCTGAGATAGGTGCCTCACTGATTAAGCATTGGTAACTG
TCAGACCAAGTTTACTCATATATACTTTAGATTGATTTAAAACTTCATTTTTAATTTAAAAGGATCTAGG
TGAAGATCCTTTTTGATAATCTCATGACCAAAATCCCTTAACGTGAGTTTTCGTTCCACTGAGCGTCAGA
CCCCGTAGAAAAGATCAAAGGATCTTCTTGAGATCCTTTTTTTCTGCGCGTAATCTGCTGCTTGCAAACA
AAAAAACCACCGCTACCAGCGGTGGTTTGTTTGCCGGATCAAGAGCTACCAACTCTTTTTCCGAAGGTAA
CTGGCTTCAGCAGAGCGCAGATACCAAATACTGTTCTTCTAGTGTAGCCGTAGTTAGGCCACCACTTCAA
GAACTCTGTAGCACCGCCTACATACCTCGCTCTGCTAATCCTGTTACCAGTGGCTGCTGCCAGTGGCGAT
AAGTCGTGTCTTACCGGGTTGGACTCAAGACGATAGTTACCGGATAAGGCGCAGCGGTCGGGCTGAACGG
GGGGTTCGTGCACACAGCCCAGCTTGGAGCGAACGACCTACACCGAACTGAGATACCTACAGCGTGAGCT
ATGAGAAAGCGCCACGCTTCCCGAAGGGAGAAAGGCGGACAGGTATCCGGTAAGCGGCAGGGTCGGAACA
GGAGAGCGCACGAGGGAGCTTCCAGGGGGAAACGCCTGGTATCTTTATAGTCCTGTCGGGTTTCGCCACC
TCTGACTTGAGCGTCGATTTTTGTGATGCTCGTCAGGGGGGCGGAGCCTATGGAAAAACGCCAGCAACGC
GGCCTTTTTACGGTTCCTGGCCTTTTGCTGGCCTTTTGCTCACATGTTCTTTCCTGCGTTATCCCCTGAT
TCTGTGGATAACCGTATTACCGCCTTTGAGTGAGCTGATACCGCTCGCCGCAGCCGAACGACCGAGCGCA
GCGAGTCAGTGAGCGAGGAAGCGGAAGAGCGCCCAATACGCAAACCGCCTCTCCCCGCGCGTTGGCCGAT
TCATTAATGCAGCTGGCACGACAGGTTTCCCGACTGGAAAGCGGGCAGTGAGCGCAACGCAATTAATGTG
AGTTAGCTTACTCATTAGGCACCCCAGGCTTTACACTTTATGCTTCCGGCTCGTATGTTGTGTGGAATTG
TGAGCGGATAACAATTTCACACAGGAAACAGCTATGACCATGATTACGCCAAGCGCGCAATTAACCCTCA
CTAAAGGGAACAAAAGCTGGAGCTGCAAGCTTAATGTAGTCTTATGCAATACTCTTGTAGTCTTGCAACA
TGGTAACGATGAGTTAGCAACATGCCTTACAAGGAGAGAAAAAGCACCGTGCATGCCGATTGGTGGAAGT
AAGGTGGTACGATCGTGCCTTATTAGGAAGGCAACAGACGGGTCTGACATGGATTGGACGAACCACTGAA
TTGCCGCATTGCAGAGATATTGTATTTAAGTGCCTAGCTCGATACATAAACGGGTCTCTCTGGTTAGACC
AGATCTGAGCCTGGGAGCTCTCTGGCTAACTAGGGAACCCACTGCTTAAGCCTCAATAAAGCTTGCCTTG
AGTGCTTCAAGTAGTGTGTGCCCGTCTGTTGTGTGACTCTGGTAACTAGAGATCCCTCAGACCCTTTTAG
TCAGTGTGGAAAATCTCTAGCAGTGGCGCCCGAACAGGGACTTGAAAGCGAAAGGGAAACCAGAGGAGCT
CTCTCGACGCAGGACTCGGCTTGCTGAAGCGCGCACGGCAAGAGGCGAGGGGCGGCGACTGGTGAGTACG
CCAAAAATTTTGACTAGCGGAGGCTAGAAGGAGAGAGATGGGTGCGAGAGCGTCAGTATTAAGCGGGGGA
GAATTAGATCGCGATGGGAAAAAATTCGGTTAAGGCCAGGGGGAAAGAAAAAATATAAATTAAAACATAT
AGTATGGGCAAGCAGGGAGCTAGAACGATTCGCAGTTAATCCTGGCCTGTTAGAAACATCAGAAGGCTGT
AGACAAATACTGGGACAGCTACAACCATCCCTTCAGACAGGATCAGAAGAACTTAGATCATTATATAATA
CAGTAGCAACCCTCTATTGTGTGCATCAAAGGATAGAGATAAAAGACACCAAGGAAGCTTTAGACAAGAT
AGAGGAAGAGCAAAACAAAAGTAAGACCACCGCACAGCAAGCGGCCGCTGATCTTCAGACCTGGAGGAGG
AGATATGAGGGACAATTGGAGAAGTGAATTATATAAATATAAAGTAGTAAAAATTGAACCATTAGGAGTA
GCACCCACCAAGGCAAAGAGAAGAGTGGTGCAGAGAGAAAAAAGAGCAGTGGGAATAGGAGCTTTGTTCC
TTGGGTTCTTGGGAGCAGCAGGAAGCACTATGGGCGCAGCGTCAATGACGCTGACGGTACAGGCCAGACA
ATTATTGTCTGGTATAGTGCAGCAGCAGAACAATTTGCTGAGGGCTATTGAGGCGCAACAGCATCTGTTG
CAACTCACAGTCTGGGGCATCAAGCAGCTCCAGGCAAGAATCCTGGCTGTGGAAAGATACCTAAAGGATC
AACAGCTCCTGGGGATTTGGGGTTGCTCTGGAAAACTCATTTGCACCACTGCTGTGCCTTGGAATGCTAG
TTGGAGTAATAAATCTCTGGAACAGATTTGGAATCACACGACCTGGATGGAGTGGGACAGAGAAATTAAC
AATTACACAAGCTTAATACACTCCTTAATTGAAGAATCGCAAAACCAGCAAGAAAAGAATGAACAAGAAT
TATTGGAATTAGATAAATGGGCAAGTTTGTGGAATTGGTTTAACATAACAAATTGGCTGTGGTATATAAA
ATTATTCATAATGATAGTAGGAGGCTTGGTAGGTTTAAGAATAGTTTTTGCTGTACTTTCTATAGTGAAT
AGAGTTAGGCAGGGATATTCACCATTATCGTTTCAGACCCACCTCCCAACCCCGAGGGGACCCGACAGGC
CCGAAGGAATAGAAGAAGAAGGTGGAGAGAGAGACAGAGACAGATCCATTCGATTAGTGAACGGATCTCG
ACGGTATCGATCACGAGACTAGCCTCGAGCGGCCGCCCCCTTCACCGAGGGCCTATTTCCCATGATTCCT
TCATATTTGCATATACGATACAAGGCTGTTAGAGAGATAATTGGAATTAATTTGACTGTAAACACAAAGA
TATTAGTACAAAATACGTGACGTAGAAAGTAATAATTTCTTGGGTAGTTTGCAGTTTTAAAATTATGTTT
TAAAATGGACTATCATATGCTTACCGTAACTTGAAAGTATTTCGATTTCTTGGCTTTATATATCTTGTGG
AAAGGACGAAACACCGGCCTTGAATACTTGCTGCGTCTCTCGAGAGACGCAGCAAGTATTCAAGGTTTTT
GAATTCTCGACCTCGAGACAAATGGCAGTATTCATCCACAATTTTAAAAGAAAAGGGGGGATTGGGGGGT
ACAGTGCAGGGGAAAGAATAGTAGACATAATAGCAACAGACATACAAACTAAAGAATTACAAAAACAAAT
TACAAAAATTCAAAATTTTCGGGTTTATTACAGGGACAGCAGAGATCCACTTTGGCCGCGGCTCGAGGGG
G
Features (pLannotate 1.2.2; 25 found; start..end, strand, type, name):
    529..1128    +  CDS            PuroR: puromycin N-acetyltransferase; pac from Streptomyces alboniger; confers resistance to puromycin
   1171..1254    +  CDS            nef (fragment): NEF_HV1Z2 - Experimental evidence at protein level: Swiss-Prot protein existence level 1. Extracellular Nef protein targets CD4(+) T-lymphocytes for apoptosis by interacting with CXCR4 surface receptors. From Human immunodeficiency virus type 1 group M subtype D (isolate Z2/CDC-Z34) (HIV-1).
   1256..1489    +  LTR            3' LTR (ΔU3): self-inactivating 3' long terminal repeat (LTR) from HIV-1
   1561..1682    +  polyA_signal   SV40 poly(A) signal: SV40 polyadenylation signal
   1722..1857    +  rep_origin     SV40 ori: SV40 origin of replication
   1878..1896    -  promoter       T7 promoter: promoter for bacteriophage T7 RNA polymerase
   1904..2059    +  CDS            lacZα (fragment): LacZα fragment of β-galactosidase; lacZ fragment
   2064..2492    +  rep_origin     f1 ori (sequence partly withheld): f1 bacteriophage origin of replication; arrow indicates direction of (+) strand synthesis
   2545..2649    +  promoter       AmpR promoter: bla
   2650..3510    +  CDS            AmpR: β-lactamase; bla; confers resistance to ampicillin, carbenicillin, and related antibiotics
   3681..4269    +  rep_origin     ori: high-copy-number ColE1/pMB1/pBR322/pUC origin of replication
   4452..4544    +  CDS            lacI (fragment): lac repressor; lacI; The lac repressor binds to the lac operator to inhibit transcription in E. coli. This inhibition can be relieved by adding lactose or isopropyl-β-D-thiogalactopyranoside (IPTG).
   4557..4578    +  protein_bind   CAP binding site: CAP binding activates transcription in the presence of cAMP. E. coli catabolite activator protein
   4593..4623    +  promoter       lac promoter: promoter for the E. coli lac operon
   4631..4647    +  protein_bind   lac operator: The lac repressor binds to the lac operator to inhibit transcription in E. coli. This inhibition can be relieved by adding lactose or isopropyl-β-D-thiogalactopyranoside (IPTG). lac repressor encoded by lacI
   4692..4710    +  promoter       T3 promoter: promoter for bacteriophage T3 RNA polymerase
   4738..4964    +  promoter       RSV promoter: Rous sarcoma virus enhancer/promoter
   4965..5145    +  LTR            5' LTR (truncated): truncated 5' long terminal repeat (LTR) from HIV-1
   5192..5317    +  misc_feature   HIV-1 Ψ: packaging signal of human immunodeficiency virus type 1
   5301..5664    +  CDS            HIV-1 gag (fragment): gag protein from human immunodeficiency virus 1; gag
   5810..6043    +  misc_feature   RRE: The Rev response element (RRE) of HIV-1 allows for Rev-dependent mRNA export from the nucleus to the cytoplasm.
   6420..6520    +  CDS            Rev (fragment): human immunodeficiency virus 1 (HIV-1) Rev protein; rev; enhances nuclear export of unspliced and incompletely spliced viral mRNAs
   6570..6810    +  promoter       U6 promoter: RNA polymerase III promoter for human U6 snRNA
   6915..7032    +  misc_feature   cPPT/CTS: central polypurine tract and central termination sequence of HIV-1
   7081..507     +  promoter       hPGK promoter (across the origin): human phosphoglycerate kinase 1 promoter
