[The description below was written by a language model from this plasmid's Addgene catalogue record and pLannotate feature annotations shown in this document.]
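Description:
pLenti-shCHAC1 #2 is a lentiviral shRNA vector built on the pLKO.1 backbone and designed to knock down the human CHAC1 gene. The plasmid (about 7.1 kb in the sequenced record) is propagated in E. coli through a high-copy ColE1/pUC-type origin with ampicillin selection from the β-lactamase gene. An f1 origin and remnants of lac, T3 and T7 elements are carried over from the parental cloning backbone.

The payload is a 58 bp hairpin-encoding insert targeting CHAC1, cloned between AgeI and EcoRI sites (the AgeI site was destroyed in the process). The insert is not annotated as a separate feature, but the cloning position places it just downstream of the human U6 promoter, an RNA polymerase III promoter that drives high-level transcription of short hairpin RNAs, which are then processed by the cellular RNAi machinery. A second cassette uses the human PGK promoter to express puromycin N-acetyltransferase, so transduced mammalian cells can be selected with puromycin.

These cassettes sit within a third-generation-style transfer genome. An RSV promoter fused to a truncated HIV-1 5' LTR drives Tat-independent production of the genomic RNA. The Ψ packaging signal, with an adjoining gag fragment, directs encapsidation; the RRE allows Rev-dependent nuclear export; and the cPPT/CTS aids nuclear import of the reverse-transcribed genome. The ΔU3 3' LTR makes the integrated provirus self-inactivating. An SV40 poly(A) signal and SV40 origin lie outside the viral unit. Packaging functions must be supplied in trans. The "#2" in the name suggests it is one of several hairpins against this gene, though the record does not describe the others.
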