Addgene plasmid #242701: pLenti-shCHAC1 #2
Purpose: shRNA knockdown human CHAC1 gene
Depositing lab: Xingguo Zhu. Depositing organization: Augusta University.
Backbone
  Vector backbone: pLKO.1
  Vector type: Lentiviral
  Selectable markers: Puromycin
Growth in bacteria
  Bacterial resistance: Ampicillin, 100 μg/mL
  Growth temperature: 37°C
  Growth strain: NEB Stable
  Copy number: High Copy
Gene/Insert
  Gene/Insert name: CHAC1
  gRNA/shRNA sequence: CCTTGAATACTTGCTGCGTCT
  Species: H. sapiens (human)
  Insert size (bp): 58
  Entrez Gene: CHAC1
  Cloning method: Restriction Enzyme; 5′ cloning site AgeI (destroyed during cloning); 3′ cloning site EcoRI (not destroyed)
  Sequencing primers: 5′ common; 3′ common
Terms and licenses: Academic/Nonprofit Terms; Industry Terms: Not Available to Industry
How to cite: pLenti-shCHAC1 #2 was a gift from Xingguo Zhu (Addgene plasmid # 242701 ; http://n2t.net/addgene:242701 ; RRID:Addgene_242701)
